Addgene plasmid #20141: GFP-cdc42palm
Depositing lab: Alaa El-Husseini. Publication: Neural palmitoyl-proteomics reveals dynamic synaptic palmitoylation. Kang R, Wan J, Arstikaitis P, Takahashi H, Huang K, Bailey AO, Thompson JX, Roth AF, Drisdel RC, Mastro R, Green WN, Yates JR, Davis NG, El-Husseini A. Nature. 2008 Dec 18. 456(7224):904-9. 10.1038/nature07605 PubMed 19092927.
Backbone
  Vector backbone: pEGFP-C1
  Backbone manufacturer: Clontech
  Backbone size w/o insert (bp): 4700
  Vector type: Mammalian Expression
Growth in bacteria
  Bacterial resistance: Kanamycin, 50 μg/mL
  Growth temperature: 37°C
  Growth strain: DH5alpha
  Growth instructions: LB medium
  Copy number: High Copy
Gene/Insert
  Gene/Insert name: cell division cycle 42 isoform 2 (alt name: GFP-cdc42 WT palm)
  Species: H. sapiens (human)
  Insert size (bp): 600
  Mutation: wild type
  GenBank ID: NP_426359
  Entrez Gene: CDC42 (a.k.a. CDC42Hs, G25K, TKS)
  Tag / fusion protein: GFP (N terminal on backbone)
  Cloning method: Restriction Enzyme; 5′ cloning site BglII (not destroyed); 3′ cloning site EcoRI (not destroyed)
  Sequencing primers: 5′ sequence; 3′ sequence
Terms and licenses: Academic/Nonprofit Terms; Industry Terms: Not Available to Industry
How to cite: GFP-cdc42palm was a gift from Alaa El-Husseini (Addgene plasmid # 20141 ; http://n2t.net/addgene:20141 ; RRID:Addgene_20141)
