[The description below was written by a language model from this plasmid's Addgene catalogue record.]
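Description:
GFP-cdc42palm is a mammalian expression plasmid built on the Clontech pEGFP-C1 backbone (about 4.7 kb without insert). It carries the wild-type coding sequence of human CDC42 isoform 2, an insert of roughly 600 bp. The insert was placed between the BglII and EcoRI sites of the multiple cloning site, and both sites remain intact. It lies downstream of the backbone's GFP open reading frame, so the protein is produced as an N-terminal GFP fusion with the CDC42 C-terminus left free. The plasmid is maintained in E. coli at high copy number under kanamycin selection. No feature table accompanies the record, so the promoter, polyadenylation signal and origins are not listed. Vectors of the pEGFP-C1 type generally use a CMV immediate-early promoter with an SV40 polyadenylation signal. They also carry a kanamycin/neomycin resistance cassette that can permit G418 selection in mammalian cells.

The "palm" in the name and the associated publication on neuronal palmitoyl-proteomics indicate that this isoform was studied as the palmitoylated form of the small Rho-family GTPase CDC42. Isoform 2 differs from the canonical isoform at its C-terminus, the region where lipid modification of small GTPases takes place. The N-terminal position of the GFP tag fits this, since it leaves that end unobstructed. The construct is suited to transfection into cultured mammalian cells, including neurons, to follow the localisation and membrane targeting of the fluorescent fusion. It can also serve as the wild-type reference in experiments on palmitoylation-dependent CDC42 behaviour. The record does not describe specific experimental applications beyond the publication title.
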