>Addgene plasmid #20141 | GFP-cdc42palm | addgene partial sequence | sequence record 25735 | 20141 with EGFP-C
GAGCTGTACAGTCCGGACTCNNATCTATGCAGACAATTAAGTGTGTTGTTGTGGGCGATGGTGCTGTTGG
TAAAACATGTCTCCTGATATCCTACACAACAAACAAATTTCCATCGGAATATGTACCGACTGTTTTTGAC
AACTATGCAGTCACAGTTATGATTGGTGGAGAACCATATACTCTTGGACTTTTTGATACTGCAGGGCAAG
AGGATTATGACAGATTACGACCGCTGAGTTATCCACAAACAGATGTATTTCTAGTCTGTTTTTCAGTGGT
CTCTCCATCTTCATTTGAAAACGTGAAAGAAAAGTGGGTGCCTGAGATAACTCACCACTGTCCAAAGACT
CCTTTCTTGCTTGTTGGGACTCAAATTGATCTCAGAGATGACCCCTCTACTATTGAGAAACTTGCCAAGA
ACAAACAGAAGCCTATCACTCCAGAGACTGCTGAAAAGCTGGCCCGTGACCTGAAGGCTGTCAAGTATGT
GGAGTGTTCTGCACTTACACAGAGAGGTCTGAAGAATGTGTTTGATGAGGCTATCCTAGCTGCCCTCGAG
CCTCCGGAAACTCAACCCAAAAGGAAGTGCTGTATATTCTAAGAATTCTGCAGTCGACGGTACCGCGGGC
CCGGGATCCACCGGATCTAGATAACTGATCATAATCAGCCATACCACATTTGTAGAGGTTTTACTTGCTT
TAAAAAACCTCCCACACCTCCCCCTGAACCTGAAACATAAAATGAATGCAATTGTTGTTGTTAACTTGTT
TATTGCANCTTATAATGGTTACAAATAAAGCAATAGCATCACAAATTTCACAAATAAAGCATTTTTTTCA
CTGCATTCTAGTTGTGGTTTG
